Addgene plasmid #14786: Hmga2 3'UTR m2 luciferase (Luc-m2)
Depositing lab: David Bartel. Depositing organization: Whitehead Institute for Biomedical Research. Publication: Disrupting the pairing between let-7 and Hmga2 enhances oncogenic transformation. Mayr C, Hemann MT, Bartel DP. Science. 2007 Mar 16. 315(5818):1576-9. 10.1126/science.1137999 PubMed 17322030.
Backbone
  Vector backbone: pIS1
  Backbone manufacturer: Available from Addgene (#12179)
  Backbone size w/o insert (bp): 4000
  Vector type: Mammalian Expression, Luciferase
Growth in bacteria
  Bacterial resistance: Ampicillin, 100 μg/mL
  Growth temperature: 37°C
  Growth strain: DH5alpha
  Copy number: High Copy
Gene/Insert
  Gene/Insert name: Luc-m2 (alt name: HMGA2)
  Species: M. musculus (mouse)
  Insert size (bp): 3000
  Mutation: m2 mutant (see article and author's map for details)
  GenBank ID: BC052158
  Entrez Gene: Hmga2 (a.k.a. 9430083A20Rik, HMGI-C, Hmgic, pg, pygmy)
  Tag / fusion protein: luciferase (N terminal on backbone)
  Cloning method: Restriction Enzyme; 5′ cloning site XbaI (not destroyed); 3′ cloning site NotI (not destroyed)
  Sequencing primers: 5′ N/A; 3′ EBV rev primer
Terms and licenses: Academic/Nonprofit Terms; Industry Terms: Not Available to Industry
Depositor comments: The 3' UTR of the mouse Hmga2 cDNA (BC052158) was subcloned into pCR2.1-TOPO (Invitrogen) for site-directed mutagenesis. To disrupt each let-7 complementary site, the nucleotides that paired to nucleotides 3 and 5 of the miRNA were substituted (see Author's map), using the Quikchange site-directed mutagenesis kit (Stratagene). To construct the Renilla luciferase reporters, wild-type and mutant Hmga2 3' UTRs were amplified (PCR primers, 5'-GCGTCTCGAGGGGCGCCGACATTC and 5'GGCGCGGCCGCAGTCAGAGGGCACAC) and cloned into the XbaI and NotI sites of pIS1. Full sequence of wild-type plasmid available at Addgene plasmid #14785.
How to cite: Hmga2 3'UTR m2 luciferase (Luc-m2) was a gift from David Bartel (Addgene plasmid # 14786 ; http://n2t.net/addgene:14786 ; RRID:Addgene_14786)
