[The description below was written by a language model from this plasmid's Addgene catalogue record.]
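Description:
Hmga2 3'UTR m2 luciferase (Luc-m2) is a mammalian luciferase reporter plasmid built on the pIS1 backbone (about 4 kb), into which roughly 3 kb of the mouse Hmga2 3' untranslated region has been inserted between the XbaI and NotI sites, both of which remain intact. The UTR sits downstream of the Renilla luciferase coding sequence carried by the backbone, so the luciferase message acquires the Hmga2 3'UTR and becomes subject to whatever post-transcriptional regulation acts through it. The catalogue lists luciferase as an N-terminal "fusion", but since the insert is untranslated sequence, the arrangement is a reporter ORF followed by a regulatory UTR, not a protein fusion. The plasmid is maintained at high copy in E. coli under ampicillin selection. The record does not state the promoter driving luciferase, the polyadenylation signal or the origin of replication, and no feature table is provided.

The defining feature is the m2 mutation. The Hmga2 UTR, derived from a mouse cDNA, contains multiple sites complementary to the let-7 microRNA. These sites were disrupted by site-directed mutagenesis, substituting the UTR nucleotides that pair with positions 3 and 5 of the miRNA and so breaking seed pairing. The record does not specify which sites are altered in the m2 variant, referring instead to the article and the depositor's map. The construct belongs to a series that includes a wild-type UTR reporter. Comparing luciferase output from the wild-type and mutant versions in transfected cells measures how much let-7 pairing contributes to repression of Hmga2, the question addressed in the associated study linking loss of this pairing to enhanced oncogenic transformation.
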