>Addgene plasmid #14786 | Hmga2 3'UTR m2 luciferase (Luc-m2) | addgene partial sequence | sequence record 21280 | 14786 with EBV-rev
GCCGCAGTCAGAGGGCACACAAAGGAACGGGGAGAAAGTTGGATGCAGTTAATCGTCTTGATAAGTTTCT
CCTGCAAACATACTTAGCTTGCAGAAATGGTAGAGAAGTTAGATGTCCAGTCTTACTTAGCTGTGACCAA
CAACAGTAAAAAACAGTCTTATAAAATTTATCTCCCACAAAAATAAACTATATATATAAAAATTTTATGA
TGTTCTCACTGTTCCATTGGACACAAGCCTTTTTTTTTCTCTTTTTTTTCTTTTTTTTCAGTATGAAAAA
TGCGTTATACTGGGACTTAAGCGTTAGTAGTGTGTTTTGATTGTACAACATACAGGAAATAAGGAATAAC
TTCATCAGAGATGGAAATTGCTCGGTGTGCCGAGTCTGGCCAACACGAGAAGCTGCTTCAGTTTTTATGA
GCTGGCCAAAATGAGGTTTCTGTAAGGCCCATCCGAAGACCCGGAATGAGAATCTGATATTTATAAGCCA
CTGTTTATTTGATTATTTAATGCATTGTTAACAGTCATGTTGAATTTTAATCTCTCCATAGCTCCTTTGG
