>Addgene plasmid #14786 | Hmga2 3'UTR m2 luciferase (Luc-m2) | addgene partial sequence | sequence record 21281 | 14786 with 14785-23 (ccaagtgatgacatgggaggagc)
ATTTTTTAAAAAAATAATAAAAACAGCTCCCGCTCTCTGTCCTCTCTCCCTCCCTTCTCTCCCTCGCCTC
TCTCTCCTCTCTATATTCCCTGTTCTTCATTGTGTACCAGTGTCCGTGAAAGACCGCAGTACCACTTACC
TCAGATGAAGCCTGCGTGTTACATCCTGTAACACCTTTCATTTTGACATAAGATGGCTAGCCGAGGTGCA
TTATCTTGGTTCGGACTGCCATCTCTGCATTCACGCTGCACTTTTAGCCAGAGATGCAATAATCCCCACT
CCTCAATACTACCTCTGAATGCTACAGTGAATTTACAGCCCTGCACTTGTTACACGCTGCTAGACACAAG
CCCTGCAAGAGAAAGGAAAAAAAAAAGCCCACCAAAACCAAACCAAACCTTACTGGGTCGGCATCTCAGC
CATCCCCAGTTCTCGACCATTCTTCTCTGTACTCTTACTCCGTCTCACCAGGCTATGCATGTTTCTATGA
CTTTTTTTTTTTATACTTAAAATGTC
