>Addgene plasmid #14786 | Hmga2 3'UTR m2 luciferase (Luc-m2) | addgene partial sequence | sequence record 21282 | 14786 with 14785-45 (caaatgcttgtggcagctttcctgc)
TTGTACCTCAAATGAATTATTGAAACAAATGGACTTCCTGATTTGCAAGGAACTACCTCCACACTTCCAA
AGGAACGAACTTGCAGCCTATATCACTCATTGATTTCCTTCCCCCATGTTTGAAGGAGCTCAAACCTCAC
CTCTCCCTCATTGAAACATTTTTTTTGGTAAAAGACACTTGATAGAAACACAATTTTTTTACATACTTTT
GCAAAAATAAATGAATTAAAATCAAGCCAACCTTCAAAGAAACTTGAAATTTTGCTACAACCAGCTCAGC
CTTTTGCCTAATGCAATGAAAAAGGAAAAAAATAGATTTCTAAGATTTGTTGCCTAGAAGAATATGCTTG
ACCGATATTTTTTCATGTATTTTACACAATGTGATTTTTGTAAAAAAATGTCTCAAGCAGATTTGTTTTG
GACGCTTCTTGTGTAGAGTTTCTATGCCTTTCTCTCCTATTAAGTGTGCTGACTTTCCAGAGTGTTACCC
ACTGGGCCAGGAGGTAGTTTCTCATAGTGGCTTGTGTCAGTATAAGTTAATACTGAAGCCAAATGAAACA
AACAAACAACCATGTCTCTTCCAGCTGTTTTCAGGGAGGTTA
